Addgene plasmid #145398: pGBW-m4046471
Purpose: Yeast Expression plasmid for SARS-CoV-2 endoRNAse
Depositing lab: Ginkgo Bioworks & Benjie Chen. Depositing organization: Ginkgo Bioworks.
Backbone
  Vector backbone: AmpR; 2u URA3
  Backbone size w/o insert (bp): 4078
  Vector type: Yeast Expression
  Selectable markers: URA3
Growth in bacteria
  Bacterial resistance: Ampicillin, 100 μg/mL
  Growth temperature: 37°C
  Growth strain: DH5alpha
  Copy number: High Copy
Gene/Insert
  Gene/Insert name: SARS-CoV-2 endoRNAse
  Species: Severe acute respiratory syndrome coronavirus 2
  Insert size (bp): 1037
  Mutation: Saccharomyces cerevisiae recode 1
  Entrez Gene: ORF1ab (a.k.a. GU280_gp01)
  Promoter: pTEF1
  Tag / fusion protein: Cleavable thrombin;3xFLAG (C terminal on backbone)
  Cloning method: Unknown
Resource information
  A portion of this plasmid was derived from a plasmid made by: GinkgoBioworks
Depositor comments: NCBI Reference Sequence: YP_009725310.1. Created by gene synthesis with Not1 site.
How to cite: pGBW-m4046471 was a gift from Ginkgo Bioworks & Benjie Chen (Addgene plasmid # 145398 ; http://n2t.net/addgene:145398 ; RRID:Addgene_145398)
