[The description below was written by a language model from this plasmid's Addgene catalogue record and pLannotate feature annotations shown in this document.]
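Description:
pGBW-m4046471 is a yeast episomal expression plasmid (5,845 nt in the deposited full sequence) built on an AmpR / 2μ URA3 shuttle backbone. In Saccharomyces cerevisiae it is maintained through the 2μ origin of replication and selected by complementation of uracil auxotrophy with the URA3 marker, which can also be counterselected with 5-FOA. In E. coli it replicates from a ColE1/pUC-type origin and is selected with ampicillin through a β-lactamase gene that the annotation places downstream of a cat promoter. A short rop annotation lies next to AmpR, although the catalogue entry lists the plasmid as high copy. Phage T3Te and T7Te terminators and a tonB terminator flank the bacterial modules, presumably insulating them from transcriptional read-through.

The payload is a synthetic coding sequence of about 1 kb for the SARS-CoV-2 endoRNAse, a mature cleavage product of the ORF1ab replicase polyprotein, recoded for S. cerevisiae codon usage ("recode 1"). It is driven by the constitutive TEF1 promoter and terminated by the CYC1 terminator. The automated annotation matches the insert only generically to the replicase polyprotein. Its attached functional note describes the 2'-O-methyltransferase, which does not reflect the depositor's identification of the insert as the endoRNAse. The backbone supplies a C-terminal thrombin-cleavable 3xFLAG tag, of which only a short fragment is recognised in the feature table. This tag allows immunodetection or affinity purification followed by tag removal. The depositor notes that the insert was made by gene synthesis with a NotI site. The plasmid is intended for producing the viral endoRNAse in yeast; the record does not specify further applications.
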