Features (pLannotate 1.2.2; 14 found; start..end, strand, type, name):
     10..417     +  promoter       TEF1 promoter: S. cerevisiae TEF1; promoter for EF-1α
    416..1471    +  CDS            rep (fragment): R1AB_SARS2 - Experimental evidence at protein level: Swiss-Prot protein existence level 1. [2'-O-methyltransferase]: Methyltransferase that mediates mRNA cap 2'-O-ribose methylation to the 5'-cap structure of viral mRNAs. N7-methyl guanosine cap is a prerequisite for binding of nsp16. Therefore plays an essential role in viral mRNAs cap methylation which is essential to evade immune system. From Severe acute respiratory syndrome coronavirus 2 (2019-nCoV) (SARS-CoV-2).
   1489..1506    +  CDS            3xFLAG (fragment): three tandem FLAG® epitope tags, followed by an enterokinase cleavage site
   1584..1756    +  terminator     CYC1 terminator (fragment): S. cerevisiae CYC1; transcription terminator for CYC1
   1792..1968    +  promoter       URA3 promoter (fragment): S. cerevisiae URA3
   1969..2772    +  CDS            URA3: orotidine-5'-phosphate decarboxylase, required for uracil biosynthesis; S. cerevisiae URA3; yeast auxotrophic marker, counterselectable with 5-fluoroorotic acid (5-FOA)
   2855..3837    -  rep_origin     2μ ori: yeast 2μ plasmid origin of replication
   3915..3944    +  terminator     T3Te terminator: phage T3 early transcription terminator
   3966..4553    +  rep_origin     ori: high-copy-number ColE1/pMB1/pBR322/pUC origin of replication
   4565..4592    -  terminator     T7Te terminator: phage T7 early transcription terminator
   4616..4807    -  CDS            rop: Rop protein, which maintains plasmids at low copy number; rop
   4808..5668    -  CDS            AmpR: β-lactamase; bla; confers resistance to ampicillin, carbenicillin, and related antibiotics
   5669..5771    -  promoter       cat promoter: promoter of the E. coli cat gene encoding chloramphenicol acetyltransferase
   5772..5803    -  terminator     tonB terminator: bidirectional E. coli tonB-P14 transcription terminator
>Addgene plasmid #145398 | pGBW-m4046471 | depositor full sequence | sequence record 287575 | Full Sequence
GCGGCCGCCCCACACACCATAGCTTCAAAATGTTTCTACTCCTTTTTTACTCTTCCAGATTTTCTCGGAC
TCCGCGCATCGCCGTACCACTTCAAAACACCCAAGCACAGCATACTAAATTTCCCCTCTTTCTTCCTCTA
GGGTGTCGTTAATTACCCGTACTAAAGGTTTGGAAAAGAAAAAAGAGACCGCCTCGTTTCTTTTTCTTCG
TCGAAAAAGGCAATAAAAATTTTTATCACGTTTCTTTTTCTTGAAAATTTTTTTTTTTGATTTTTTTCTC
TTTCGATGACCTCCCATTGATATTTAAGTTAATAAACGGTCTTCAATTTCTCAAGTTTCAGTTTCATTTT
TCTTGTTCTATTACAACTTTTTTTACTTCTTGCTCATTAGAAAGAAAGCATAGCAATCTAATCTAAGTTT
TAATTACAAAATGAGCCTGGAAAACGTTGCCTTCAATGTAGTGAACAAAGGACACTTTGATGGGCAACAG
GGTGAGGTTCCTGTCTCCATTATAAATAACACCGTTTATACTAAGGTCGACGGCGTTGATGTGGAATTGT
TCGAAAATAAGACGACATTACCCGTCAACGTTGCATTTGAACTTTGGGCGAAGCGTAACATCAAACCAGT
CCCAGAAGTTAAGATTTTGAACAATTTGGGTGTTGACATCGCTGCTAATACCGTCATTTGGGATTACAAG
AGAGATGCTCCGGCCCATATCTCAACTATAGGTGTCTGCTCGATGACTGACATTGCTAAAAAGCCAACCG
AGACTATCTGTGCTCCATTAACCGTTTTCTTTGACGGTAGAGTAGATGGTCAAGTCGACCTCTTCAGAAA
CGCAAGGAACGGTGTTTTGATTACAGAAGGTAGTGTTAAAGGTCTACAACCTTCTGTAGGTCCAAAGCAA
GCGTCCTTGAACGGCGTCACGTTGATTGGCGAAGCCGTTAAGACTCAATTCAATTACTATAAGAAGGTCG
ATGGTGTTGTGCAACAATTACCAGAAACTTACTTCACTCAGTCTCGCAATTTGCAAGAATTTAAACCACG
ATCTCAAATGGAAATCGATTTTCTTGAACTAGCTATGGACGAGTTCATCGAACGTTACAAGTTGGAAGGT
TATGCTTTTGAACACATTGTCTACGGTGACTTCTCTCATTCCCAGCTGGGTGGTTTACACTTGCTAATTG
GACTGGCTAAAAGATTCAAGGAATCACCATTCGAGTTGGAAGATTTTATCCCTATGGACTCTACCGTTAA
AAACTACTTCATCACTGATGCTCAAACCGGTTCGAGTAAGTGTGTTTGTTCCGTCATTGACTTGTTACTA
GATGATTTCGTAGAAATAATTAAGTCTCAAGACTTGTCAGTTGTTTCCAAGGTTGTCAAGGTAACCATTG
ACTATACGGAAATCTCATTTATGTTGTGGTGCAAAGACGGTCATGTTGAAACCTTCTACCCGAAATTGCA
ACTCGTGCCGAGAGGTTCTGATTATAAAGATCATGATGGTGATTATAAAGATCATGATATTGATTATAAA
GATGATGATGATAAATAAACAGGCCCCTTTTCCTTTGTCGATATCATGTAATTAGTTATGTCACGCTTAC
ATTCACGCCCTCCTCCCACATCCGCTCTAACCGAAAAGGAAGGAGTTAGACAACCTGAAGTCTAGGTCCC
TATTTATTTTTTTTAATAGTTATGTTAGTATTAAGAACGTTATTTATATTTCAAATTTTTCTTTTTTTTC
TGTACAAAGCGGCCGCCGAACCACTAGTGCACTGCAGTACACGGTTTCCTTGAAATTTTTTTGATTCGGT
AATCTCCGAACAGAAGGAAGAACGAAGGAAGGAGCACAGACTTAGATTGGTATATATACGCATATGTAGT
GTTGAAGAAACATGAAATTGCCCAGTATTCTTAACCCAACTGCACAGAACAAAAACGTGCAGGAAACGAA
GATAAATCATGTCGAAAGCTACATATAAGGAACGTGCTGCTACTCATCCTAGTCCTGTTGCTGCCAAGCT
ATTTAATATCATGCACGAAAAGCAAACAAACTTGTGTGCTTCATTGGATGTTCGTACCACCAAGGAATTA
CTGGAGTTAGTTGAAGCATTAGGTCCCAAAATTTGTTTACTAAAAACACATGTGGATATCTTGACTGATT
TTTCCATGGAGGGCACAGTTAAGCCGCTAAAGGCATTATCCGCCAAGTACAATTTTTTACTCTTCGAGGA
CAGAAAATTTGCTGACATTGGTAATACAGTCAAATTGCAGTACTCTGCGGGTGTATACAGAATAGCAGAA
TGGGCAGACATTACGAATGCACACGGTGTGGTGGGCCCAGGTATTGTTAGCGGTTTGAAGCAGGCGGCAG
AAGAAGTAACAAAGGAACCTAGAGGCCTTTTGATGTTAGCAGAATTGTCATGCAAGGGCTCCCTATCTAC
TGGAGAATATACTAAGGGTACTGTTGACATTGCGAAGAGCGACAAAGATTTTGTTATCGGCTTTATTGCT
CAAAGAGACATGGGTGGAAGAGATGAAGGTTACGATTGGTTGATTATGACACCCGGTGTGGGTTTAGATG
ACAAGGGAGATGCATTGGGTCAACAGTATAGAACCGTGGATGATGTGGTTTCTACAGGATCTGACATTAT
TATTGTTGGAAGAGGACTATTTGCAAAGGGAAGGGATGCTAAGGTAGAGGGTGAACGTTACAGAAAAGCA
GGCTGGGAAGCATATTTGAGAAGATGCGGCCAGCAAAACTAAAAAACTGTATTATAAGTAAATGCATGTA
TACTAAACTCACAAATTAGAGCTTCAATTTAATTATATCAGTTATTACCCGAGTAACGAAGCATCTGTGC
TTCATTTTGTAGAACAAAAATGCAACGCGAGAGCGCTAATTTTTCAAACAAAGAATCTGAGCTGCATTTT
TACAGAACAGAAATGCAACGCGAAAGCGCTATTTTACCAACGAAGAATCTGTGCTTCATTTTTGTAAAAC
AAAAATGCAACGCGAGAGCGCTAATTTTTCAAACAAAGAATCTGAGCTGCATTTTTACAGAACAGAAATG
CAACGCGAGAGCGCTATTTTACCAACAAAGAATCTATACTTCTTTTTTGTTCTACAAAAATGCATCCCGA
GAGCGCTATTTTTCTAACAAAGCATCTTAGATTACTTTTTTTCTCCTTTGTGCGCTCTATAATGCAGTCT
CTTGATAACTTTTTGCACTGTAGGTCCGTTAAGGTTAGAAGAAGGCTACTTTGGTGTCTATTTTCTCTTC
CATAAAAAAAGCCTGACTCCACTTCCCGCGTTTACTGATTACTAGCGAAGCTGCGGGTGCATTTTTTCAA
GATAAAGGCATCCCCGATTATATTCTATACCGATGTGGATTGCGCATACTTTGTGAACAGAAAGTGATAG
CGTTGATGATTCTTCATTGGTCAGAAAATTATGAACGGTTTCTTCTATTTTGTCTCTATATACTACGTAT
AGGAAATGTTTACATTTTCGTATTGTTTTCGATTCACTCTATGAATAGTTCTTACTACAATTTTTTTGTC
TAAAGAGTAATACTAGAGATAAACATAAAAAATGTAGAGGTCGAGTTTAGATGCAAGTTCAAGGAGCGAA
AGGTGGATGGGTAGGTTATATAGGGATATAGCACAGAGATATATAGCAAAGAGATACTTTTGAGCAATGT
TTGTGGAAGCGGTATTCGCAATATTTTAGTAGCTCGTTACAGTCCGGTGCGTTTTTGGTTTTTTGAAAGT
GCGTCATCAGAGCGCTTTTGGTTTTCAAAAGCGCTCTGAAGTTCCTATACTTTCTAGCTAGAGAATAGGA
ACTTCCCGAGCGGCCGCGTGTTACAAGCTTGACTCCAGCGTAACTGGACTGCAATCAACTCACTGGCTCA
CCTTCACGGGTGGGCCTTTCTTCGGTAGAAAATCAAAGGATCTTCTTGAGATCCTTTTTTTCTGCGCGTA
ATCTGCTGCTTGCAAACAAAAAAACCACCGCTACCAGCGGTGGTTTGTTTGCCGGATCAAGAGCTACCAA
CTCTTTTTCCGAGGTAACTGGCTTCAGCAGAGCGCAGATACCAAATACTGTTCTTCTAGTGTAGCCGTAG
TTAGGCCACCACTTCAAGAACTCTGTAGCACCGCCTACATACCTCGCTCTGCTAATCCTGTTACCAGTGG
CTGCTGCCAGTGGCGATAAGTCGTGTCTTACCGGGTTGGACTCAAGACGATAGTTACCGGATAAGGCGCA
GCGGTCGGGCTGAACGGGGGGTTCGTGCACACAGCCCAGCTTGGAGCGAACGACCTACACCGAACTGAGA
TACCTACAGCGTGAGCTATGAGAAAGCGCCACGCTTCCCGAAGGGAGAAAGGCGGACAGGTATCCGGTAA
GCGGCAGGGTCGGAACAGGAGAGCGCACGAGGGAGCTTCCAGGGGTAAACGCCTGGTATCTTTATAGTCC
TGTCGGGTTTCGCCACCTCTGACTTGAGCATCGATTTTTGTGATGCTCGTCAGGGGGGCGGAGCCTATGG
AAAAACGCCAGCAACGCAGAAAGGCCCACCCGAAGGTGAGCCAGGTGATTACATTTGGGCCCTCATCAGA
GGTTTTCACCGTCATCACCGAAACGCGCGAGGCAGCTGCGGTAAAGCTCATCAGCGTGGTCGTGAAGCGA
TTCACAGATGTCTGCCTGTTCATCCGCGTCCAGCTCGTTGAGTTTCTCCAGAAGCGTTAATGTCTGGCTT
CTGATAAAGCGGGCCATGTTAAGGGCGGTTTTTTCCTGTTTGGTCACTTACCAATGCTTAATCAGTGAGG
CACCTATCTCAGCGATCTGTCTATTTCGTTCATCCATAGTTGCCTGACTCCCCGTCGTGTAGATAACTAC
GATGCGGGAGGGCTTACCATCTGGCCCCAGTGCTGCAATGATACCGCGAGACCCACGCTCACCGGCTCCA
GATTTATCAGCAATAAACCAGCCAGCCGGGAGGGCCGAGCGCAGAAGTGATCCTGCAACTTTATCCGCCT
CCATCCAGTCTATTAATTGTTGCCGGGAAGCTAGAGTAAGTAGTTCGCCAGTTAATAGTTTGCGCAACGT
TGTTGCCATTGCTACAGGCATCGTGGTGTCACGCTCGTCGTTTGGTATGGCTTCATTCAGCTCCGGTTCC
CAACGATCAAGGCGAGTTACATGATCCCCCATGTTGTGCAAAAAAGCGGTTAGCTCCTTCGGTCCTCCGA
TCGTTGCCAGAAGTAAGTTGGCCGCAGTGTTATCACTCATGGTTATGGCAGCACTGCATAATTCTCTTAC
TGTCATGCCATCCGTGAGATGCTTTTCTGTGACTGGTGAGTACTCAACCAAGTCATTCTGAGAATAGTGT
ATGCGGCGACCGAGTTGCTCTTGCCCGGCGTCAATACGGGATAATACCGCGCCACATAGCAGAACTTTAA
AAGTGCTCATCATTGGAAAACGTTCTTCGGGGCGTAAACTCTCAAGGATCTTACCGCTGTTGAGATCCAG
TTCGATGTAACCCACTCGTGCACCCAACTGATCTTCAGCATCTTTTACTTTCACCAGCGTTTCTGGGTGA
GCAAAAACAGGAAGGCAAAATGCCGCAAAAAAGGGAATAAGGGCGACACGGAAATGTTGAATACTCATTT
TAGCTTCCTTAGCTCCTGAAAATCTCGATAACTCAAAAAATACGCCCGGTAGTGATCTTATTTCATTATG
GTGAAAGTTGGAACCTCTTACGTGCCGATCAAGTCAAAAGCCTCCGGTCGGAGGCTTTTGACTTTCTGCT
ATGGAGGTCAGGTATGATTTAAATGGTCAGTTAGA
